>Addgene plasmid #230442 | AiP12926 - pAAV-AiE0078m_3xC1-minBG-SYFP2-WPRE3-BGHpA (Alias: CN2926) | addgene full sequence | sequence record 470812 | Addgene NGS Result
CCTGCAGGCAGCTGCGCGCTCGCTCGCTCACTGAGGCCGCCCGGGCGTCGGGCGACCTTTGGTCGCCCGG
CCTCAGTGAGCGAGCGAGCGCGCAGAGAGGGAGTGGCCAACTCCATCACTAGGGGTTCCTGCGGCCGCAC
GCGTCCTGGCCTTCGAGCACATGCTCAGATGATGCTCCACCGTGGCCTGACCCACATCTTCTAGTGGAAG
CATGGTCCAGCAAAGCCTTTCTGTTCTAAAGGAAAGGATCTGAGTTGTCACCTCCCAGGTCCGTGGAAGG
CTTTTTAGCAGTTTGGCAGGTGCCTGAGGGCCACACCTCATCTGCATAAAATGTGGCAGATTGCAACCGC
CTGGCCTTCGAGCACATGCTCAGATGATGCTCCACCGTGGCCTGACCCACATCTTCTAGTGGAAGCATGG
TCCAGCAAAGCCTTTCTGTTCTAAAGGAAAGGATCTGAGTTGTCACCTCCCAGGTCCGTGGAAGGCTTTT
TAGCAGTTTGGCAGGTGCCTGAGGGCCACACCTCATCTGCATAAAATGTGGCAGATTGCAACCGCCTGGC
CTTCGAGCACATGCTCAGATGATGCTCCACCGTGGCCTGACCCACATCTTCTAGTGGAAGCATGGTCCAG
CAAAGCCTTTCTGTTCTAAAGGAAAGGATCTGAGTTGTCACCTCCCAGGTCCGTGGAAGGCTTTTTAGCA
GTTTGGCAGGTGCCTGAGGGCCACACCTCATCTGCATAAAATGTGGCAGATTGCAACCGGAGCTCGGGCT
GGGCATAAAAGTCAGGGCAGAGCCATCTATTGCTTACATTTGCTTCTGGGATCCAGATCTTTCGAAGCTA
GCGCTACCGGTCGCCACCATGGTGAGCAAGGGCGAGGAGCTGTTCACCGGGGTGGTGCCCATCCTGGTCG
AGCTGGACGGCGACGTAAACGGCCACAAGTTCAGCGTGTCCGGCGAGGGCGAGGGCGATGCCACCTACGG
CAAGCTGACCCTGAAGCTGATCTGCACCACCGGCAAGCTGCCCGTGCCCTGGCCCACCCTCGTGACCACC
CTGGGCTACGGCGTGCAGTGCTTCGCCCGCTACCCCGACCACATGAAGCAGCACGACTTCTTCAAGTCCG
CCATGCCCGAAGGCTACGTCCAGGAGCGCACCATCTTCTTCAAGGACGACGGCAACTACAAGACCCGCGC
CGAGGTGAAGTTCGAGGGCGACACCCTGGTGAACCGCATCGAGCTGAAGGGCATCGACTTCAAGGAGGAC
GGCAACATCCTGGGGCACAAGCTGGAGTACAACTACAACAGCCACAACGTCTATATCACCGCCGACAAGC
AGAAGAACGGCATCAAGGCCAACTTCAAGATCCGCCACAACATCGAGGACGGCGGCGTGCAGCTCGCCGA
CCACTACCAGCAGAACACCCCCATCGGCGACGGCCCCGTGCTGCTGCCCGACAACCACTACCTGAGCTAC
CAGTCCAAGCTGAGCAAAGACCCCAACGAGAAGCGCGATCACATGGTCCTGCTGGAGTTCGTGACCGCCG
CCGGGATCACTCTCGGCATGGACGAGCTGTACAAGTAAGTCGACGGCGCGCCGCGGCCGCGAATTCGATA
TCATAATCAACCTCTGGATTACAAAATTTGTGAAAGATTGACTGGTATTCTTAACTATGTTGCTCCTTTT
ACGCTATGTGGATACGCTGCTTTAATGCCTTTGTATCATGCTATTGCTTCCCGTATGGCTTTCATTTTCT
CCTCCTTGTATAAATCCTGGTTAGTTCTTGCCACGGCGGAACTCATCGCCGCCTGCCTTGCCCGCTGCTG
GACAGGGGCTCGGCTGTTGGGCACTGACAATTCCGTGGCTCGAGAGATCTTCGACTGTGCCTTCTAGTTG
CCAGCCATCTGTTGTTTGCCCCTCCCCCGTGCCTTCCTTGACCCTGGAAGGTGCCACTCCCACTGTCCTT
TCCTAATAAAATGAGGAAATTGCATCGCATTGTCTGAGTAGGTGTCATTCTATTCTGGGGGGTGGGGTGG
GGCAGGACAGCAAGGGGGAGGATTGGGAAGACAATAGCAGGCATGAGATCTCACGTGCGGACCGAGCGGC
CGCAGGAACCCCTAGTGATGGAGTTGGCCACTCCCTCTCTGCGCGCTCGCTCGCTCACTGAGGCCGGGCG
ACCAAAGGTCGCCCGACGCCCGGGCTTTGCCCGGGCGGCCTCAGTGAGCGAGCGAGCGCGCAGCTGCCTG
CAGGGGCGCCTGATGCGGTATTTTCTCCTTACGCATCTGTGCGGTATTTCACACCGCATA
[95 nt withheld, positions 2301-2395]
T
[46 nt withheld, positions 2397-2442]
C
[141 nt withheld, positions 2444-2584]
CCTTTGACGTTGGAGTCCACGTTCTTT
[37 nt withheld, positions 2612-2648]
ACTCTATCTCGGGCTATTCTTTTGATTTATAAGGGATTTTGCCGATTTCGGTCTATTGGTTAAAAAATGA
GCTGATTTAACAAAAATTTAACGCGAATTTTAACAAAATATTAACGTTTACAATTTTATGGTGCACTCTC
AGTACAATCTGCTCTGATGCCGCATAGTTAAGCCAGCCCCGACACCCGCCAACACCCGCTGACGCGCCCT
GACGGGCTTGTCTGCTCCCGGCATCCGCTTACAGACAAGCTGTGACCGTCTCCGGGAGCTGCATGTGTCA
GAGGTTTTCACCGTCATCACCGAAACGCGCGAGACGAAAGGGCCTCGTGATACGCCTATTTTTATAGGTT
AATGTCATGATAATAATGGTTTCTTAGACGTCAGGTGGCACTTTTCGGGGAAATGTGCGCGGAACCCCTA
TTTGTTTATTTTTCTAAATACATTCAAATATGTATCCGCTCATGAGACAATAACCCTGATAAATGCTTCA
ATAATATTGAAAAAGGAAGAGTATGAGTATTCAACATTTCCGTGTCGCCCTTATTCCCTTTTTTGCGGCA
TTTTGCCTTCCTGTTTTTGCTCACCCAGAAACGCTGGTGAAAGTAAAAGATGCTGAAGATCAGTTGGGTG
CACGAGTGGGTTACATCGAACTGGATCTCAACAGCGGTAAGATCCTTGAGAGTTTTCGCCCCGAAGAACG
TTTTCCAATGATGAGCACTTTTAAAGTTCTGCTATGTGGCGCGGTATTATCCCGTATTGACGCCGGGCAA
GAGCAACTCGGTCGCCGCATACACTATTCTCAGAATGACTTGGTTGAGTACTCACCAGTCACAGAAAAGC
ATCTTACGGATGGCATGACAGTAAGAGAATTATGCAGTGCTGCCATAACCATGAGTGATAACACTGCGGC
CAACTTACTTCTGACAACGATCGGAGGACCGAAGGAGCTAACCGCTTTTTTGCACAACATGGGGGATCAT
GTAACTCGCCTTGATCGTTGGGAACCGGAGCTGAATGAAGCCATACCAAACGACGAGCGTGACACCACGA
TGCCTGTAGCAATGGCAACAACGTTGCGCAAACTATTAACTGGCGAACTACTTACTCTAGCTTCCCGGCA
ACAATTAATAGACTGGATGGAGGCGGATAAAGTTGCAGGACCACTTCTGCGCTCGGCCCTTCCGGCTGGC
TGGTTTATTGCTGATAAATCTGGAGCCGGTGAGCGTGGGTCTCGCGGTATCATTGCAGCACTGGGGCCAG
ATGGTAAGCCCTCCCGTATCGTAGTTATCTACACGACGGGGAGTCAGGCAACTATGGATGAACGAAATAG
ACAGATCGCTGAGATAGGTGCCTCACTGATTAAGCATTGGTAACTGTCAGACCAAGTTTACTCATATATA
CTTTAGATTGATTTAAAACTTCATTTTTAATTTAAAAGGATCTAGGTGAAGATCCTTTTTGATAATCTCA
TGACCAAAATCCCTTAACGTGAGTTTTCGTTCCACTGAGCGTCAGACCCCGTAGAAAAGATCAAAGGATC
TTCTTGAGATCCTTTTTTTCTGCGCGTAATCTGCTGCTTGCAAACAAAAAAACCACCGCTACCAGCGGTG
GTTTGTTTGCCGGATCAAGAGCTACCAACTCTTTTTCCGAAGGTAACTGGCTTCAGCAGAGCGCAGATAC
CAAATACTGTTCTTCTAGTGTAGCCGTAGTTAGGCCACCACTTCAAGAACTCTGTAGCACCGCCTACATA
CCTCGCTCTGCTAATCCTGTTACCAGTGGCTGCTGCCAGTGGCGATAAGTCGTGTCTTACCGGGTTGGAC
TCAAGACGATAGTTACCGGATAAGGCGCAGCGGTCGGGCTGAACGGGGGGTTCGTGCACACAGCCCAGCT
TGGAGCGAACGACCTACACCGAACTGAGATACCTACAGCGTGAGCTATGAGAAAGCGCCACGCTTCCCGA
AGGGAGAAAGGCGGACAGGTATCCGGTAAGCGGCAGGGTCGGAACAGGAGAGCGCACGAGGGAGCTTCCA
GGGGGAAACGCCTGGTATCTTTATAGTCCTGTCGGGTTTCGCCACCTCTGACTTGAGCGTCGATTTTTGT
GATGCTCGTCAGGGGGGCGGAGCCTATGGAAAAACGCCAGCAACGCGGCCTTTTTACGGTTCCTGGCCTT
TTGCTGGCCTTTTGCTCACATGT
Features (pLannotate 1.2.2; 14 found; start..end, strand, type, name):
     12..39      +  repeat_region  AAV2 ITR (fragment): inverted terminal repeat of adeno-associated virus serotype 2 inverted
     68..95      +  repeat_region  AAV2 ITR (fragment): inverted terminal repeat of adeno-associated virus serotype 2 inverted
    859..1575    +  CDS            SYFP2: SYFP2 is a basic (constitutively fluorescent) yellow fluorescent protein published in 2006, derived from Aequorea victoria. It is reported to be a very rapidly-maturing monomer with moderate acid sensitivity.
   1615..1772    +  misc_feature   WPRE (fragment): woodchuck hepatitis virus posttranscriptional regulatory element
   1778..1858    +  misc_feature   WPRE (fragment): woodchuck hepatitis virus posttranscriptional regulatory element
   1875..1986    +  polyA_signal   bGH poly(A) signal: bovine growth hormone polyadenylation signal
   2104..2244    +  repeat_region  AAV2 ITR: inverted terminal repeat of adeno-associated virus serotype 2 inverted
   2249..2300    -  misc_feature   bom (fragment): basis of mobility region from pBR322
   2319..2774    +  rep_origin     f1 ori (sequence partly withheld): f1 bacteriophage origin of replication; arrow indicates direction of (+) strand synthesis
   2775..2824    -  misc_feature   bom (fragment): basis of mobility region from pBR322
   2926..2961    -  CDS            rop (fragment): Rop protein, which maintains plasmids at low copy number; rop
   3056..3160    +  promoter       AmpR promoter: bla
   3161..4021    +  CDS            AmpR: β-lactamase; bla; confers resistance to ampicillin, carbenicillin, and related antibiotics
   4192..4780    +  rep_origin     ori: high-copy-number ColE1/pMB1/pBR322/pUC origin of replication
