[The description below was written by a language model from this plasmid's Addgene catalogue record and pLannotate feature annotations shown in this document.]
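Description:
AiP12926 - pAAV-AiE0078m_3xC1-minBG-SYFP2-WPRE3-BGHpA (alias CN2926) is an AAV transfer plasmid built on a pAAV2 backbone, intended for packaging a reporter genome into recombinant adeno-associated virus for delivery to brain tissue. It is maintained in bacteria as a high-copy plasmid through a ColE1/pUC-type origin and selected with ampicillin via the β-lactamase gene and its native promoter. An f1 phage origin and small remnants of pBR322 bom and rop sequences are also annotated in the backbone. The sequenced record is 4,841 nt.

The expression cassette lies between AAV2 inverted terminal repeats, which provide the signals for replication and encapsidation of the viral genome. The downstream ITR is annotated in full, while the upstream one is detected only as short fragments, which may reflect how difficult these repeats are to sequence and annotate. According to the name and catalogue entry, the AiE0078m_3xC1 enhancer sits upstream of a minimal beta-globin promoter (minBG); "3xC1" suggests a triplicated core of the enhancer. Neither element is annotated in the feature table, though the unannotated stretch before the coding sequence is where they would sit. A minimal promoter has little activity of its own, so the enhancer is what confers cell-type selectivity. The payload is SYFP2, a fast-maturing monomeric yellow fluorescent protein, followed by WPRE3, a shortened woodchuck posttranscriptional element (seen as two WPRE fragments) that boosts transcript expression, and the bovine growth hormone polyadenylation signal.

The construct serves as an enhancer-AAV reporter for labelling specific brain cell populations. The record does not state which population this enhancer targets.
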