Addgene plasmid #230442: AiP12926 - pAAV-AiE0078m_3xC1-minBG-SYFP2-WPRE3-BGHpA (Alias: CN2926)
Purpose: AiE0078m_3xC1 is an enhancer sequence, designed to drive AAV-mediated transgene expression in specific populations of brain cells
Depositing lab: Allen Institute for Brain Science & Jonathan Ting. Depositing organization: Allen Institute. Publication: A suite of enhancer AAVs and transgenic mouse lines for genetic access to cortical cell types. Ben-Simon Y, Hooper M, Narayan S, Daigle TL, Dwivedi D, Way SW, Oster A, Stafford DA, Mich JK, Taormina MJ, Martinez RA, Opitz-Araya X, Roth JR, Alexander JR, Allen S, Amster A, Arbuckle J, Ayala A, Baker PM, Bakken TE, Barcelli T, Barta S, Bendrick J, Bertagnolli D, Bielstein C, Bishwakarma P, Bowlus J, Boyer G, Brouner K, Casian B, Casper T, Chakka AB, Chakrabarty R, Chance RK, Chavan S, Clark M, Colbert K, Collman F, Daniel S, Departee M, DiValentin P, Donadio N, Dotson N, Egdorf T, Fliss T, Gabitto M, Garcia J, Gary A, Gasperini M, Gloe J, Goldy J, Gore BB, Graybuck L, Greisman N, Haeseleer F, Halterman C, Haradon Z, Hastings SD, Helback O, Ho W, Hockemeyer D, Huang C, Huff S, Hunker A, Johansen N, Jones D, Juneau Z, Kalmbach B, Kannan M, Khem S, Kussick E, Kutsal R, Larsen R, Lee C, Lee AY, Leibly M, Lenz GH, Li S, Liang E, Lusk N, Madigan Z, Malloy J, Malone J, McCue R, Melchor J, Mollenkopf T, Moosman S, Morin E, Newman D, Ng L, Ngo K, Omstead V, Otto S, Oyama A, Pena N, Pham T, Phillips E, Pom CA, Potekhina L, Ransford S, Ray PL, Rette D, Reynoldson C, Rimorin C, Rocha D, Ruiz A, Sanchez REA, Sawyer L, Sedeno-Cortes A, Sevigny JP, Shapovalova N, Shepard N, Shulga L, Sigler AR, Siverts L, Soliman S, Somasundaram S, Staats B, Stewart K, Szelenyi E, Tieu M, Trader C, Tran A, van Velthoven CTJ, Walker M, Wang Y, Weed N, Wirthlin M, Wood T, Wynalda B, Yao Z, Zhou T, Ariza J, Dee N, Reding M, Ronellenfitch K, Mufti S, Sunkin SM, Smith KA, Esposito L, Waters J, Thyagarajan B, Yao S, Lein ES, Zeng H, Levi BP, Ngai J, Ting JT, Tasic B. Cell. 2025 May 16:S0092-8674(25)00513-6. doi: 10.1016/j.cell.2025.05.002. PubMed 40403729.
Backbone
  Vector backbone: pAAV2
  Vector type: AAV
Growth in bacteria
  Bacterial resistance: Ampicillin, 100 μg/mL
  Growth temperature: 37°C
  Growth strain: NEB Stable
  Copy number: High Copy
Gene/Insert
  Gene/Insert name: SYFP2
  Species: Synthetic
  Promoter: minBG
  Cloning method: Gibson Cloning
Terms and licenses: Academic/Nonprofit Terms; Industry Terms: Not Available to Industry
How to cite: AiP12926 - pAAV-AiE0078m_3xC1-minBG-SYFP2-WPRE3-BGHpA (Alias: CN2926) was a gift from Allen Institute for Brain Science & Jonathan Ting (Addgene plasmid # 230442 ; http://n2t.net/addgene:230442 ; RRID:Addgene_230442)
